>Addgene plasmid #130007 | pRDAX-248 N-Tag GFP[1] L32 FKBP mCherry | depositor full sequence | sequence record 249385 | Full Sequence
GCCTGCCTCCAGGCCTCAATATTGGCCATTAGCCATATTATTCATTGGTTATATAGCATAAATCAATATT
GGCTATTGGCCATTGCATACGTTGTATCTATATCATAATATGTACATTTATATTGGCTCATGTCCAATAT
GACCGCCATGTTGGCATTGATTATTGACTAGTTATTAATAGTAATCAATTACGGGGTCATTAGTTCATAG
CCCATATATGGAGTTCCGCGTTACATAACTTACGGTAAATGGCCCGCCTGGCTGACCGCCCAACGACCCC
CGCCCATTGACGTCAATAATGACGTATGTTCCCATAGTAACGCCAATAGGGACTTTCCATTGACGTCAAT
GGGTGGAGTATTTACGGTAAACTGCCCACTTGGCAGTACATCAAGTGTATCATATGCCAAGTCCGCCCCC
TATTGACGTCAATGACGGTAAATGGCCCGCCTGGCATTATGCCCAGTACATGACCTTACGGGACTTTCCT
ACTTGGCAGTACATCTACGTATTAGTCATCGCTATTACCATGGTGATGCGGTTTTGGCAGTACACCAATG
GGCGTGGATAGCGGTTTGACTCACGGGGATTTCCAAGTCTCCACCCCATTGACGTCAATGGGAGTTTGTT
TTGGCACCAAAATCAACGGGACTTTCCAAAATGTCGTAATAACCCCGCCCCGTTGACGCAAATGGGCGGT
AGGCGTGTACGGTGGGAGGTCTATATAAGCAGAGCTCGTTTAGTGAACCGTCAGATCACTAGAAGCTTTA
TTGCGGTAGTTTATCACAGTTAAATTGCTAACGCAGTCAGTGCTTCTGACACAACAGTCTCGAACTTAAG
CTGCAGAAGTTGGTCGTGAGGCACTGGGCAGGTAAGTATCAAGGTTACAAGACAGGTTTAAGGAGACCAA
TAGAAACTGGGCTTGTCGAGACAGAGAAGACTCTTGCGTTTCTGATAGGCACCTATTGGTCTTACTGACA
TCCACTTTGCCTTTCTCTCCACAGGTGTCCACTCCCAGGCCACCATGGATCTGCCTGATGACCACTACCT
GAGCACACAGACCATCCTCTCCAAGGACCTTAACGACGTGGGTGGCGGAGGGAGCGAAGGCGGCGGATCC
GGAGGGCCTGGCTCTGGCGGAGAGGGGAGCGCTGGAGGCGGGTCAGCCGGTGGTGGGAGTGGAGTGCAGG
TGGAAACCATCTCCCCAGGAGACGGGCGCACCTTCCCCAAGCGCGGCCAGACCTGCGTGGTGCACTACAC
CGGGATGCTTGAAGATGGAAAGAAATTTGATTCCTCCCGGGACAGAAACAAGCCCTTTAAGTTTATGCTA
GGCAAGCAGGAGGTGATCCGAGGCTGGGAAGAAGGGGTTGCCCAGATGAGTGTGGGTCAGAGAGCCAAAC
TGACTATATCTCCAGATTATGCCTATGGTGCCACTGGGCACCCAGGCATCATCCCACCACATGCCACTCT
CGTCTTCGATGTGGAGCTTCTAAAACTGGAATAAGAATTCAGATCCGCCCCTCTCCCTCCCCCCCCCCTA
ACGTTACTGGCCGAAGCCGCTTGGAATAAGGCCGGTGTGCGTTTGTCTATATGTTATTTTCCACCATATT
GCCGTCTTTTGGCAATGTGAGGGCCCGGAAACCTGGCCCTGTCTTCTTGACGAGCATTCCTAGGGGTCTT
TCCCCTCTCGCCAAAGGAATGCAAGGTCTGTTGAATGTCGTGAAGGAAGCAGTTCCTCTGGTAGCTTCTT
GAAGACAAACAACGTCTGTAGCGACCCTTTGCAGGCAGCGGAACCCCCCACCTGGCGACAGGTGCCTCTG
CGGCCAAAAGCCACGTGTATAAGATACACCTGCAAAGGCGGCACAACCCCAGTGCCACGTTGTGAGTTGG
ATAGTTGTGGAAAGAGTCAAATGGCTCTCCTCAAGCGTATTCAACAAGGGGCTGAAGGATGCCCAGAAGG
TACCCCATTGTATGGGATCTGATCTGGGGCCTCGGTACACATGCTTTACATGTGTTTAGTCGAGGTTAAA
AAAACGTCTAGGCCCCCCGAACCACGGGGACGTGGTTTTCCTTTGAAAAACACGATGATAATATGGCCAC
AACCATGGTGAGCAAGGGCGAGGAGGATAACATGGCCATCATCAAGGAGTTCATGCGCTTCAAGGTGCAC
ATGGAGGGCTCCGTGAACGGCCACGAGTTCGAGATCGAGGGCGAGGGCGAGGGCCGCCCCTACGAGGGCA
CCCAGACCGCCAAGCTGAAGGTGACCAAGGGTGGCCCCCTGCCCTTCGCCTGGGACATCCTGTCCCCTCA
GTTCATGTACGGCTCCAAGGCCTACGTGAAGCACCCCGCCGACATCCCCGACTACTTGAAGCTGTCCTTC
CCCGAGGGCTTCAAGTGGGAGCGCGTGATGAACTTCGAGGACGGCGGCGTGGTGACCGTGACCCAGGACT
CCTCCCTGCAGGACGGCGAGTTCATCTACAAGGTGAAGCTGCGCGGCACCAACTTCCCCTCCGACGGCCC
CGTAATGCAGAAGAAGACCATGGGCTGGGAGGCCTCCTCCGAGCGGATGTACCCCGAGGACGGCGCCCTG
AAGGGCGAGATCAAGCAGAGGCTGAAGCTGAAGGACGGCGGCCACTACGACGCTGAGGTCAAGACCACCT
ACAAGGCCAAGAAGCCCGTGCAGCTGCCCGGCGCCTACAACGTCAACATCAAGTTGGACATCACCTCCCA
CAACGAGGACTACACCATCGTGGAACAGTACGAACGCGCCGAGGGCCGCCACTCCACCGGCGGCATGGAC
GAGCTGTACAAGTAAACCGGTGCTCGAGGTACCGATGAATAGCTAAGGTCGAGGCCGCAGGTAAGTATCA
AGGTTACAAGACAGGTTTAAGGAGACCAATAGAAACTGGGCTTGTCGAGACAGAGAAGACTCTTGCGTTT
CTGATAGGCACCTATTGGTCTTACTGACATCCACTTTGCCTTTCTCTCCACAGGTGTCGACAATCAACCT
CTGGATTACAAAATTTGTGAAAGATTGACTGGTATTCTTAACTATGTTGCTCCTTTTACGCTATGTGGAT
ACGCTGCTTTAATGCCTTTGTATCATGCTATTGCTTCCCGTATGGCTTTCATTTTCTCCTCCTTGTATAA
ATCCTGGTTGCTGTCTCTTTATGAGGAGTTGTGGCCCGTTGTCAGGCAACGTGGCGTGGTGTGCACTGTG
TTTGCTGACGCAACCCCCACTGGTTGGGGCATTGCCACCACCTGTCAGCTCCTTTCCGGGACTTTCGCTT
TCCCCCTCCCTATTGCCACGGCGGAACTCATCGCCGCCTGCCTTGCCCGCTGCTGGACAGGGGCTCGGCT
GTTGGGCACTGACAATTCCGTGGTGTTGTCGGGGAAGCTGACGTCCTTTCCATGGCTGCTCGCCTGTGTT
GCCACCTGGATTCTGCGCGGGACGTCCTTCTGCTACGTCCCTTCGGCCCTCAATCCAGCGGACCTTCCTT
CCCGCGGCCTGCTGCCGGCTCTGCGGCCTCTTCCGCGTCTTCGCCTTCGCCCTCAGACGAGTCGGATCTC
CCTTTGGGCCGCCTCCCCGCCTGGAATTCGAGCTCGGTACGATCAGCCTCGACTGTGCCTTCTAGTTGCC
AGCCATCTGTTGTTTGCCCCTCCCCCGTGCCTTCCTTGACCCTGGAAGGTGCCACTCCCACTGTCCTTTC
CTAATAAAATGAGGAAATTGCATCGCATTGTCTGAGTAGGTGTCATTCTATTCTGGGGGGTGGGGTGGGG
CAGGACAGCAAGGGGGAGGATTGGGAAGACAATAGCCCAGCTTTTGTTCCCTTTAGTGAGGGTTAATTGC
GCGCTTGGCGTAATCATGGTCATAGCTGTTTCCTGTGTGAAATTGTTATCCGCTAATTCACTCCTCAGGT
GCAGGCTGCCTATCAGAAGGTGGTGGCTGGTGTGGCCAATGCCCTGGCTCACAAATACCACTGAGATCTT
TTTCCCTCTGCCAAAAATTATGGGGACATCATGAAGCCCCTTGAGCATCTGACTTCTGGCTAATAAAGGA
AATTTATTTTCATTGCAATAGTGTGTTGGAATTTTTTGTGTCTCTCACTCGGAAGGACATATGGGAGGGC
AAATCATTTAAAACATCAGAATGAGTATTTGGTTTAGAGTTTGGCAACATATGCCCATATGCTGGCTGCC
ATGAACAAAGGTTGGCTATAAAGAGGTCATCAGTATATGAAACAGCCCCCTGCTGTCCATTCCTTATTCC
ATAGAAAAGCCTTGACTTGAGGTTAGATTTTTTTTATATTTTGTTTTGTGTTATTTTTTTCTTTAACATC
CCTAAAATTTTCCTTACATGTTTTACTAGCCAGATTTTTCCTCCTCTCCTGACTACTCCCAGTCATAGCT
GTCCCTCTTCTCTTATGGAGATCGGCCGGCCGCCGGCGTCGACGCGCGCGGCCGCGGCGCGCCGTTGCTG
GCGTTTTTCCATAGGCTCCGCCCCCCTGACGAGCATCACAAAAATCGACGCTCAAGTCAGAGGTGGCGAA
ACCCGACAGGACTATAAAGATACCAGGCGTTTCCCCCTGGAAGCTCCCTCGTGCGCTCTCCTGTTCCGAC
CCTGCCGCTTACCGGATACCTGTCCGCCTTTCTCCCTTCGGGAAGCGTGGCGCTTTCTCATAGCTCACGC
TGTAGGTATCTCAGTTCGGTGTAGGTCGTTCGCTCCAAGCTGGGCTGTGTGCACGAACCCCCCGTTCAGC
CCGACCGCTGCGCCTTATCCGGTAACTATCGTCTTGAGTCCAACCCGGTAAGACACGACTTATCGCCACT
GGCAGCAGCCACTGGTAACAGGATTAGCAGAGCGAGGTATGTAGGCGGTGCTACAGAGTTCTTGAAGTGG
TGGCCTAACTACGGCTACACTAGAAGAACAGTATTTGGTATCTGCGCTCTGCTGAAGCCAGTTACCTTCG
GAAAAAGAGTTGGTAGCTCTTGATCCGGCAAACAAACCACCGCTGGTAGCGGTGGTTTTTTTGTTTGCAA
GCAGCAGATTACGCGCAGAAAAAAAGGATCTCAAGAAGATCCTTTGATCTTTTCTACGGGGTCTGACGCT
CAGTGGAACGAAAACTCACGTTAAGGGATTTTGGTCATGAGATTATCAAAAAGGATCTTCACCTAGATCC
TTTTAAATTAAAAATGAAGTTTTAAATCAATCTAAAGTATATATGAGTAAACTTGGTCTGACAGTTACCA
ATGCTTAATCAGTGAGGCACCTATCTCAGCGATCTGTCTATTTCGTTCATCCATAGTTGCCTGACTCCCC
GTCGTGTAGATAACTACGATACGGGAGGGCTTACCATCTGGCCCCAGTGCTGCAATGATACCGCGAGACC
CACGCTCACCGGCTCCAGATTTATCAGCAATAAACCAGCCAGCCGGAAGGGCCGAGCGCAGAAGTGGTCC
TGCAACTTTATCCGCCTCCATCCAGTCTATTAATTGTTGCCGGGAAGCTAGAGTAAGTAGTTCGCCAGTT
AATAGTTTGCGCAACGTTGTTGCCATTGCTACAGGCATCGTGGTGTCACGCTCGTCGTTTGGTATGGCTT
CATTCAGCTCCGGTTCCCAACGATCAAGGCGAGTTACATGATCCCCCATGTTGTGCAAAAAAGCGGTTAG
CTCCTTCGGTCCTCCGATCGTTGTCAGAAGTAAGTTGGCCGCAGTGTTATCACTCATGGTTATGGCAGCA
CTGCATAATTCTCTTACTGTCATGCCATCCGTAAGATGCTTTTCTGTGACTGGTGAGTACTCAACCAAGT
CATTCTGAGAATAGTGTATGCGGCGACCGAGTTGCTCTTGCCCGGCGTCAATACGGGATAATACCGCGCC
ACATAGCAGAACTTTAAAAGTGCTCATCATTGGAAAACGTTCTTCGGGGCGAAAACTCTCAAGGATCTTA
CCGCTGTTGAGATCCAGTTCGATGTAACCCACTCGTGCACCCAACTGATCTTCAGCATCTTTTACTTTCA
CCAGCGTTTCTGGGTGAGCAAAAACAGGAAGGCAAAATGCCGCAAAAAAGGGAATAAGGGCGACACGGAA
ATGTTGAATACTCATACTCTTCCTTTTTCAATATTATTGAAGCATTTATCAGGGTTATTGTCTCATGAGC
GGATACATATTTGAATGTATTTAGAAAAATAAACAAATAGGGGTTCCGCGCACATTTCCCCGAAAAGTGC
CACCTGACGTCTAAGAAACCATTATTATCATGACATTAACCTATAAAAATAGGCGTATCACGAGGCCCTT
TCGTCTACGCGCGCGCCGGCGGCGCGCCGTCGACGGCCGGCCGCGGCCGC
Features (pLannotate 1.2.2; 17 found; start..end, strand, type, name):
    155..532     +  enhancer       CMV enhancer: human cytomegalovirus immediate early enhancer
    534..733     +  promoter       CMV promoter: human cytomegalovirus (CMV) immediate early promoter
    872..1004    +  intron         chimeric intron: chimera between introns from human β-globin and immunoglobulin heavy chain genes
   1041..1064    +  CDS            TagGFP2 (fragment): monomeric green fluorescent protein, also known as mTagGFP mammalian codon-optimized
   1181..1501    +  CDS            DmrB: F36V mutant of FK506-binding protein FKBP12 binds synthetic ligands that do not bind wild-type FKBP
   1518..2104    +  misc_feature   IRES2: internal ribosome entry site (IRES) of the encephalomyocarditis virus (EMCV)
   2105..2812    +  CDS            mCherry: mCherry is a basic (constitutively fluorescent) red fluorescent protein published in 2004, derived from Discosoma sp.. It is reported to be a very rapidly-maturing monomer with low acid sensitivity.
   2861..2993    +  intron         chimeric intron: chimera between introns from human β-globin and immunoglobulin heavy chain genes
   3002..3590    +  misc_feature   WPRE: woodchuck hepatitis virus posttranscriptional regulatory element
   3594..3610    +  misc_feature   MCS (fragment): pUC18/19 multiple cloning site
   3623..3734    +  polyA_signal   bGH poly(A) signal: bovine growth hormone polyadenylation signal
   3830..3848    -  promoter       T3 promoter: promoter for bacteriophage T3 RNA polymerase
   3907..3981    +  CDS            HBB (fragment): HBB_PONPY - Experimental evidence at transcript level: Swiss-Prot protein existence level 2. Involved in oxygen transport from the lung to the various peripheral tissues. From Pongo pygmaeus (Bornean orangutan).
   4052..4107    +  polyA_signal   β-globin poly(A) signal: rabbit β-globin polyadenylation signal (Gil and Proudfoot, 1987)
   4486..5074    -  rep_origin     ori: high-copy-number ColE1/pMB1/pBR322/pUC origin of replication
   5245..6105    -  CDS            AmpR: β-lactamase; bla; confers resistance to ampicillin, carbenicillin, and related antibiotics
   6106..6210    -  promoter       AmpR promoter: bla
