[The description below was written by a language model from this plasmid's Addgene catalogue record and pLannotate feature annotations shown in this document.]
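Description:
pRDAX-248 N-Tag GFP[1] L32 FKBP mCherry is a custom-built mammalian expression plasmid of about 6.4 kb designed as an assay vector for protein–protein interaction studies by bimolecular or trimolecular fluorescence complementation (BiFC/TriFC). It is maintained in E. coli through a high-copy ColE1/pUC-type origin and selected with ampicillin via the β-lactamase gene and its native promoter.

The expression unit is driven by the human CMV immediate-early enhancer and promoter, followed by a chimeric β-globin/immunoglobulin intron that promotes efficient processing of the transcript. The first open reading frame begins with a very short fragment annotated as TagGFP2, consistent with the "GFP[1]" split-fluorescent-protein piece in the plasmid name. It is placed at the N-terminus and separated from the FKBP coding sequence by a gap that presumably corresponds to the "L32" linker, although the record does not define this term. The catalogue lists the insert as mouse FKBP, whereas the automated annotation matched it to DmrB, the F36V variant of FKBP12. The record does not resolve which form is present. Downstream, an EMCV IRES allows cap-independent translation of mCherry from the same transcript, giving a constitutive red signal that marks transfected cells and can serve to normalise the complementation signal. A second chimeric intron, a WPRE and the bGH polyadenylation signal complete the cassette, and a β-globin fragment with the rabbit β-globin poly(A) signal lies further downstream.

In use, the tagged FKBP would be co-expressed with partner constructs carrying the complementary GFP fragments, so that green fluorescence is reconstituted when the proteins associate. The partner constructs are not described in the record.
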