Addgene plasmid #130007: pRDAX-248 N-Tag GFP[1] L32 FKBP mCherry
Purpose: PPI (BiFC/TriFC) assay vector
Depositing lab: Gary Lewin. Depositing organization: Max-Delbrueck-Centrum fuer Molekulare Medizin (MDC).
Backbone
  Vector backbone: custom built
  Vector type: Mammalian Expression
Growth in bacteria
  Bacterial resistance: Ampicillin, 100 μg/mL
  Growth temperature: 37°C
  Growth strain: DH5alpha
  Copy number: High Copy
Gene/Insert
  Gene/Insert name: FKBP
  Species: M. musculus (mouse)
  Cloning method: Restriction Enzyme; 5′ cloning site unknown (unknown if destroyed); 3′ cloning site unknown (unknown if destroyed)
Terms and licenses: Academic/Nonprofit Terms; Industry Terms: Not Available to Industry
How to cite: pRDAX-248 N-Tag GFP[1] L32 FKBP mCherry was a gift from Gary Lewin (Addgene plasmid # 130007 ; http://n2t.net/addgene:130007 ; RRID:Addgene_130007)
